Addgene plasmid #26248: pZE31-DsRed-ms2x2
Depositing lab: Philippe Cluzel. Depositing organization: University of Chicago. Publication: Minimally invasive determination of mRNA concentration in single living bacteria. Guet CC, Bruneaux L, Min TL, Siegal-Gaskins D, Figueroa I, Emonet T, Cluzel P. Nucleic Acids Res. 2008 Jul . 36(12):e73. 10.1093/nar/gkn329 PubMed 18515347.
Backbone
  Vector backbone: pZE31-DsRed
  Backbone manufacturer: constructed in Cluzel Lab
  Backbone size w/o insert (bp): 2600
  Vector type: Bacterial Expression
Growth in bacteria
  Bacterial resistance: Chloramphenicol, 25 μg/mL
  Growth temperature: 37°C
  Growth strain: DH5alpha
  Copy number: High Copy
Gene/Insert
  Gene/Insert name: ms2 binding sites (x2)
  Insert size (bp): 200
  Cloning method: Restriction Enzyme; 5′ cloning site HindIII (destroyed during cloning); 3′ cloning site HindIII (destroyed during cloning)
  Sequencing primers: 5′ PLtetO-1
Resource information
  A portion of this plasmid was derived from a plasmid made by: The tandem ms2 binding sites were cloned from the pIIIMS2-2 plasmid, which was a gift from K Bloom and UNC Chapel Hill. DsRedT3f was cloned from pQE31-DsRed.T3f from Dan Strongnin and the Glick Lab, U Chicago The vector was a gift from H. Bujard to C. Guet.
Terms and licenses: Academic/Nonprofit Terms; Industry Terms: Not Available to Industry
How to cite: pZE31-DsRed-ms2x2 was a gift from Philippe Cluzel (Addgene plasmid # 26248 ; http://n2t.net/addgene:26248 ; RRID:Addgene_26248)
