[The description below was written by a language model from this plasmid's Addgene catalogue record and pLannotate feature annotations shown in this document.]
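Description:
pZE31-DsRed-ms2x2 is a small (about 2.9 kb) bacterial expression plasmid built on a pZE31-type modular vector. It replicates in E. coli at high copy from a ColE1/pMB1-family origin and is selected with chloramphenicol through a cat gene driven by its own promoter and closed off by the phage lambda t0 terminator. These maintenance elements lie on the opposite strand from the expression cassette.

The payload is a single transcription unit under the PLtetO-1 promoter, a modified phage lambda PL promoter carrying tet operator sites, so that expression is repressed by TetR where the host supplies it and is otherwise strong. This promoter drives a DsRed red fluorescent protein coding sequence. The catalogue notes identify it as a DsRed.T3 derivative. The two annotated sequence records label it differently, one as DsRed.T3 and the other as DsRed-Express2, which most likely reflects automated matching to closely related variants. Downstream of the reporter, flanked by polylinker remnants, are two tandem MS2 stem loops of roughly 200 bp, taken from another plasmid and inserted at a HindIII site that was destroyed in cloning. The rrnB T1 terminator then ends the transcript. The stem loops therefore sit in the 3′ untranslated region of the DsRed mRNA, where they can be bound by bacteriophage MS2 coat protein.

This arrangement lets the same transcript be followed at two levels: protein output through red fluorescence, and mRNA abundance through a fluorescently tagged MS2 coat protein supplied separately, which is not encoded on this plasmid. The associated publication concerns minimally invasive measurement of mRNA concentration in single living bacteria, consistent with use as a tagged reporter transcript with only two binding sites.
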