Features (pLannotate 1.2.2; 12 found; start..end, strand, type, name):
      6..79      +  promoter       PLtetO-1 promoter: modified phage lambda PL promoter with tet operator sites (Lutz and Bujard, 1997)
    109..780     +  CDS            DsRed-Express2: DsRed-Express2 is a basic (constitutively fluorescent) orange fluorescent protein published in 2008, derived from Discosoma sp.. It is reported to be a rapidly-maturing protein.
    791..819     +  misc_feature   MCS (fragment): pBluescript multiple cloning site
    820..848     -  misc_feature   MCS (fragment): pUC18/19 multiple cloning site
    851..869     +  misc_RNA       MS2 stem loop: stem loop that binds the bacteriophage MS2 coat protein
    890..908     +  misc_RNA       MS2 stem loop: stem loop that binds the bacteriophage MS2 coat protein
    932..951     +  misc_feature   MCS (fragment): pBluescript multiple cloning site
    973..1059    +  terminator     rrnB T1 terminator: Escherichia coli rrnB; transcription terminator T1 from the E. coli rrnB gene
   1224..1812    -  rep_origin     ori: high-copy-number ColE1/pMB1/pBR322/pUC origin of replication
   1900..1994    -  terminator     lambda t0 terminator: transcription terminator from phage lambda
   2018..2674    -  CDS            cat: CAT_ECOLX - Experimental evidence at protein level: Swiss-Prot protein existence level 1. This enzyme is an effector of chloramphenicol resistance in bacteria. From Escherichia coli. This protein is used as a marker in many commonly used cloning vectors, such as pACYC184.
   2675..2777    -  promoter       cat promoter: promoter of the E. coli cat gene encoding chloramphenicol acetyltransferase
>Addgene plasmid #26248 | pZE31-DsRed-ms2x2 | addgene full sequence | sequence record 455853 | Addgene Long Read Sequencing Result
TCGAGTCCCTATCAGTGATAGAGATTGACATCCCTATCAGTGATAGAGATACTGAGCACATCAGCAGGAC
GCACTGACCGAATTCATTAAAGAGGAGAAAGGTACCGCATGGACAACACCGAGAACGTCATCAAGGAGTT
CATGCGCTTCAAGGTGCGCATGGAGGGCTCCGTGAACGGCCACGAGTTCGAGATCGAGGGCGAGGGCGAG
GGCAAGCCCTACGAGGGCACCCAGACCGCCAAGCTGCAGGTGACCAAGGGCGGCCCCCTGCCCTTCGCCT
GGGACATCCTGTCCCCCCAGTTCCAGTACGGCTCCAAGGTGTACACCAAGCACCCCGCCGACATCCCCGA
CTACAAGAAGCTGTCCTTCCCCGAGGGCTTCAAGTGGGAGCGCGTGATGAACTTCGAGGACGGCGGCGTG
GTGACCGTGACCCAGGACTCCTCCCTGCAGGACGGCACCTTCATCTACCACGTGAAGTTCATCGGCGTGA
ACTTCCCCTCCGACGGCCCCGTAATGCAGAAGAAGACTCTGGGCTGGGAGCCCTCCACCGAGCGCCTGTA
CCCCCGCGACGGCGTGCTGAAGGGCGAGATCCACAAGGCCCTGAAGCTGGAGGGCGGCGGCCACTACCTG
GTGGAGTTCAAGTCCATCTACATGGCCAAGAAGCCCGTGCAGCTGCCCGGCTACTACTACGTGGACTCCA
AGCTGGACATCACCTCCCACAACGAGGACTACACCGTGGTGGAGCAGTACGAGCGCACCGAGGCCCGCCA
CCACCTGTTCCTGTAAGCTTCCGCTCTAGAACTAGTGGATCCCCCGGGCAGCTTGCATGCCTGCAGGTCG
ACTCTAGAAAACATGAGGATCACCCATGTCTGCAGGTCGACTCTAGAAAACATGAGGATCACCCATGTCT
GCAGGTCGACTCTAGAGGATCGGAATTCGATATCAAGCTTAATTAGCTGAGTCTAGAGGCATCAAATAAA
ACGAAAGGCTCAGTCGAAAGACTGGGCCTTTCGTTTTATCTGTTGTTTGTCGGTGAACGCTCTCCTGAGT
AGGACAAATCCGCCGCCCTAGACCTAGGGCGTTCGGCTGCGGCGAGCGGTATCAGCTCACTCAAAGGCGG
TAATACGGTTATCCACAGAATCAGGGGATAACGCAGGAAAGAACATGTGAGCAAAAGGCCAGCAAAAGGC
CAGGAACCGTAAAAAGGCCGCGTTGCTGGCGTTTTTCCATAGGCTCCGCCCCCCTGACGAGCATCACAAA
AATCGACGCTCAAGTCAGAGGTGGCGAAACCCGACAGGACTATAAAGATACCAGGCGTTTCCCCCTGGAA
GCTCCCTCGTGCGCTCTCCTGTTCCGACCCTGCCGCTTACCGGATACCTGTCCGCCTTTCTCCCTTCGGG
AAGCGTGGCGCTTTCTCATAGCTCACGCTGTAGGTATCTCAGTTCGGTGTAGGTCGTTCGCTCCAAGCTG
GGCTGTGTGCACGAACCCCCCGTTCAGCCCGACCGCTGCGCCTTATCCGGTAACTATCGTCTTGAGTCCA
ACCCGGTAAGACACGACTTATCGCCACTGGCAGCAGCCACTGGTAACAGGATTAGCAGAGCGAGGTATGT
AGGCGGTGCTACAGAGTTCTTGAAGTGGTGGCCTAACTACGGCTACACTAGAAGGACAGTATTTGGTATC
TGCGCTCTGCTGAAGCCAGTTACCTTCGGAAAAAGAGTTGGTAGCTCTTGATCCGGCAAACAAACCACCG
CTGGTAGCGGTGGTTTTTTTGTTTGCAAGCAGCAGATTACGCGCAGAAAAAAAGGATCTCAAGAAGATCC
TTTGATCTTTTCTACGGGGTCTGACGCTCAGTGGAACGAAAACTCACGTTAAGGGATTTTGGTCATGACT
AGTGCTTGGATTCTCACCAATAAAAAACGCCCGGCGGCAACCGAGCGTTCTGAACAAATCCAGATGGAGT
TCTGAGGTCATTACTGGATCTATCAACAGGAGTCCAAGCGAGCTCGATATCAAATTACGCCCCGCCCTGC
CACTCATCGCAGTACTGTTGTAATTCATTAAGCATTCTGCCGACATGGAAGCCATCACAAACGGCATGAT
GAACCTGAATCGCCAGCGGCATCAGCACCTTGTCGCCTTGCGTATAATATTTGCCCATGGTGAAAACGGG
GGCGAAGAAGTTGTCCATATTGGCCACGTTTAAATCAAAACTGGTGAAACTCACCCAGGGATTGGCTGAG
ACGAAAAACATATTCTCAATAAACCCTTTAGGGAAATAGGCCAGGTTTTCACCGTAACACGCCACATCTT
GCGAATATATGTGTAGAAACTGCCGGAAATCGTCGTGGTATTCACTCCAGAGCGATGAAAACGTTTCAGT
TTGCTCATGGAAAACGGTGTAACAAGGGTGAACACTATCCCATATCACCAGCTCACCGTCTTTCATTGCC
ATACGAAATTCCGGATGAGCATTCATCAGGCGGGCAAGAATGTGAATAAAGGCCGGATAAAACTTGTGCT
TATTTTTCTTTACGGTCTTTAAAAAGGCCGTAATATCCAGCTGAACGGTCTGGTTATAGGTACATTGAGC
AACTGACTGAAATGCCTCAAAATGTTCTTTACGATGCCATTGGGATATATCAACGGTGGTATATCCAGTG
ATTTTTTTCTCCATTTTAGCTTCCTTAGCTCCTGAAAATCTCGATAACTCAAAAAATACGCCCGGTAGTG
ATCTTATTTCATTATGGTGAAAGTTGGAACCTCTTACGTGCCGATCAACGTCTCATTTTCGCCAGATATC
GACGTCTAAGAAACCATTATTATCATGACATTAACCTATAAAAATAGGCGTATCACGAGGCCCTTTCGTC
TTCACC
