Features (pLannotate 1.2.2; 12 found; start..end, strand, type, name):
      6..79      +  promoter       PLtetO-1 promoter: modified phage lambda PL promoter with tet operator sites (Lutz and Bujard, 1997)
    112..774     +  CDS            DsRed.T3: DsRed.T3 is a basic (constitutively fluorescent) red fluorescent protein published in 2002, derived from Discosoma sp.. It is reported to be a somewhat slowly-maturing tetramer.
    782..810     +  misc_feature   MCS (fragment): pBluescript multiple cloning site
    811..839     -  misc_feature   MCS (fragment): pUC18/19 multiple cloning site
    842..860     +  misc_RNA       MS2 stem loop: stem loop that binds the bacteriophage MS2 coat protein
    881..899     +  misc_RNA       MS2 stem loop: stem loop that binds the bacteriophage MS2 coat protein
    923..942     +  misc_feature   MCS (fragment): pBluescript multiple cloning site
    964..1050    +  terminator     rrnB T1 terminator: Escherichia coli rrnB; transcription terminator T1 from the E. coli rrnB gene
   1215..1803    -  rep_origin     ori: high-copy-number ColE1/pMB1/pBR322/pUC origin of replication
   1891..1985    -  terminator     lambda t0 terminator: transcription terminator from phage lambda
   2006..2665    -  CDS            CmR: chloramphenicol acetyltransferase; cat; confers resistance to chloramphenicol
   2666..2768    -  promoter       cat promoter: promoter of the E. coli cat gene encoding chloramphenicol acetyltransferase
>Addgene plasmid #26248 | pZE31-DsRed-ms2x2 | analyzer sequence | sequence record 12345
TCGAGTCCCTATCAGTGATAGAGATTGACATCCCTATCAGTGATAGAGATACTGAGCACATCAGCAGGAC
GCACTGACCGAATTCATTAAAGAGGAGAAAGGTACCGCATGGAGGACGTCATCAAGGAGTTCATGCGCTT
CAAGGTGCGCATGGAGGGCTCCGTGAACGGCCACGAGTTCGAGATCGAGGGCGAGGGCGAGGGCCGCCCC
TACGAGGGCACCCAGACCGCCAAGCTGAAGGTGACCAAGGGCGGCCCCCTGCCCTTCGCCTGGGACATCC
TGTCCCCCCAGTTCCAGTACGGCTCCAAGGTGTACGTGAAGCACCCCGCCGACATCCCCGACTACAAGAA
GCTGTCCTTCCCCGAGGGCTTCAAGTGGGAGCGCGTGATGAACTTCGAGGACGGCGGCGTGGTGACCGTG
ACCCAGGACTCCTCCCTGCAGGACGGCTGCTTCATCTACAAGGTGAAGTTCATCGGCGTGAACTTCCCCT
CCGACGGCCCCGTAATGCAGAAGAAGACTATGGGCTGGGAGCCCTCCACCGAGCGCCTGTACCCCCGCGA
CGGCGTGCTGAAGGGCGAGATCCACAAGGCCCTGAAGCTGAAGGACGGCGGCCACTACCTGGTGGAGTTC
AAGTCCATCTACATGGCCAAGAAGCCCGTGCAGCTGCCCGGCTACTACTACGTGGACTCCAAGCTGGACA
TCACCTCCCACAACGAGGACTACACCATCGTGGAGCAGTACGAGCGCACCGAGGGCCGCCACCACCTGTT
CCTGTAAGCTTCCGCTCTAGAACTAGTGGATCCCCCGGGCAGCTTGCATGCCTGCAGGTCGACTCTAGAA
AACATGAGGATCACCCATGTCTGCAGGTCGACTCTAGAAAACATGAGGATCACCCATGTCTGCAGGTCGA
CTCTAGAGGATCGGAATTCGATATCAAGCTTAATTAGCTGAGTCTAGAGGCATCAAATAAAACGAAAGGC
TCAGTCGAAAGACTGGGCCTTTCGTTTTATCTGTTGTTTGTCGGTGAACGCTCTCCTGAGTAGGACAAAT
CCGCCGCCCTAGACCTAGGGCGTTCGGCTGCGGCGAGCGGTATCAGCTCACTCAAAGGCGGTAATACGGT
TATCCACAGAATCAGGGGATAACGCAGGAAAGAACATGTGAGCAAAAGGCCAGCAAAAGGCCAGGAACCG
TAAAAAGGCCGCGTTGCTGGCGTTTTTCCATAGGCTCCGCCCCCCTGACGAGCATCACAAAAATCGACGC
TCAAGTCAGAGGTGGCGAAACCCGACAGGACTATAAAGATACCAGGCGTTTCCCCCTGGAAGCTCCCTCG
TGCGCTCTCCTGTTCCGACCCTGCCGCTTACCGGATACCTGTCCGCCTTTCTCCCTTCGGGAAGCGTGGC
GCTTTCTCATAGCTCACGCTGTAGGTATCTCAGTTCGGTGTAGGTCGTTCGCTCCAAGCTGGGCTGTGTG
CACGAACCCCCCGTTCAGCCCGACCGCTGCGCCTTATCCGGTAACTATCGTCTTGAGTCCAACCCGGTAA
GACACGACTTATCGCCACTGGCAGCAGCCACTGGTAACAGGATTAGCAGAGCGAGGTATGTAGGCGGTGC
TACAGAGTTCTTGAAGTGGTGGCCTAACTACGGCTACACTAGAAGGACAGTATTTGGTATCTGCGCTCTG
CTGAAGCCAGTTACCTTCGGAAAAAGAGTTGGTAGCTCTTGATCCGGCAAACAAACCACCGCTGGTAGCG
GTGGTTTTTTTGTTTGCAAGCAGCAGATTACGCGCAGAAAAAAAGGATCTCAAGAAGATCCTTTGATCTT
TTCTACGGGGTCTGACGCTCAGTGGAACGAAAACTCACGTTAAGGGATTTTGGTCATGACTAGTGCTTGG
ATTCTCACCAATAAAAAACGCCCGGCGGCAACCGAGCGTTCTGAACAAATCCAGATGGAGTTCTGAGGTC
ATTACTGGATCTATCAACAGGAGTCCAAGCGAGCTCGATATCAAATTACGCCCCGCCCTGCCACTCATCG
CAGTACTGTTGTAATTCATTAAGCATTCTGCCGACATGGAAGCCATCACAGACGGCATGATGAACCTGAA
TCGCCAGCGGCATCAGCACCTTGTCGCCTTGCGTATAATATTTGCCCATGGTGAAAACGGGGGCGAAGAA
GTTGTCCATATTGGCCACGTTTAAATCAAAACTGGTGAAACTCACCCAGGGATTGGCTGAGACGAAAAAC
ATATTCTCAATAAACCCTTTAGGGAAATAGGCCAGGTTTTCACCGTAACACGCCACATCTTGCGAATATA
TGTGTAGAAACTGCCGGAAATCGTCGTGGTATTCACTCCAGAGCGATGAAAACGTTTCAGTTTGCTCATG
GAAAACGGTGTAACAAGGGTGAACACTATCCCATATCACCAGCTCACCGTCTTTCATTGCCATACGGAAT
TCCGGATGAGCATTCATCAGGCGGGCAAGAATGTGAATAAAGGCCGGATAAAACTTGTGCTTATTTTTCT
TTACGGTCTTTAAAAAGGCCGTAATATCCAGCTGAACGGTCTGGTTATAGGTACATTGAGCAACTGACTG
AAATGCCTCAAAATGTTCTTTACGATGCCATTGGGATATATCAACGGTGGTATATCCAGTGATTTTTTTC
TCCATTTTAGCTTCCTTAGCTCCTGAAAATCTCGATAACTCAAAAAATACGCCCGGTAGTGATCTTATTT
CATTATGGTGAAAGTTGGAACCTCTTACGTGCCGATCAACGTCTCATTTTCGCCAGATATCGACGTCTAA
GAAACCATTATTATCATGACATTAACCTATAAAAATAGGCGTATCACGAGGCCCTTTCGTCTTCACC
