>Addgene plasmid #26248 | pZE31-DsRed-ms2x2 | addgene partial sequence | sequence record 32509 | 26248 with dsRed1-C
GCCACCACCTGTTCCTGTAAGCTTCCGCTCTAGAACTAGTGGATCCCCCGGGCAGCTTGCATGCCTGCAG
GTCGACTCTAGAAAACATGAGGATCACCCATGTCTGCAGGTCGACTCTAGAAAACATGAGGATCACCCAT
GTCTGCAGGTCGACTCTAGAGGATCGGAATTCGATATCAAGCTTAATTAGCTGAGTCTAGAGGCATCAAA
TAAAACGAAAGGCTCAGTCGAAAGACTGGGCCTTTCGTTTTATCTGTTGTTTGTCGGTGAACGCTCTCCT
GAGTAGGACAAATCCGCCGCCCTAGACCTAGGGCGTTCGGCTGCGGCGAGCGGTATCAGCTCACTCAAAG
GCGGTAATACGGTTATCCACAGAATCAGGGGATAACGCAGGAAAGAACATGTGAGCAAAAGGCCAGCAAA
AGGCCAGGAACCGTAAAAAGGCCGCGTTGCTGGCGTTTTTCCATAGGCTCCGCCCCCCTGACGAGCATCA
CAAAAATCGACGCTCAAGTCAGAGGTGGCGAAACCCGACAGGACTATAAAGATACCAGGCGTTTCCCCCT
GGAAGCTCCCTCGTGCGCTCTCCTGTTCCGACCCTGCCGCTTACCGGATACCTGTCCGCCTTTCTCCCTT
CGGGAAGCGTGGCGCTTTCTCATAGCTCACGCTGTAGGTATCTCAGTTCGGTGTAGGTCGTTCGCTCCAA
GCTGGGCTGTGTGCACGAACCCCCCGTTCAGCCCGACCGCTGCGCCTTATCCGGTAACTATCGTCTTGAG
TCCAACCCGGTAAGACACGACTTATCGCCACTGGCAGCAGCCACTGGTAACAGGATTAGCAGAGCGAGGT
ATGTAGGCGGTGCTACAGAGTTCTTGAAGTGGTGGCCTAACTACGGCTACACTAGAAGGACAG
